>Addgene plasmid #158779 | pyc111m | addgene full sequence | sequence record 313165 | Addgene NGS Result
TGCAGAGGGCCCTGCGTATGAGTGCAAGTGGGTTTTAGGACCAGGATGAGGCGGGGTGGGGGTGCCTACC
TGACGACCGACCCCGACCCACTGGACAAGCACCCAACCCCCATTCCCCAAATTGCGCATCCCCTATCAGA
GAGGGGGAGGGGAAACAGGATGCGGCGAGGCGCGTGCGCACTGCCAGCTTCAGCACCGCGGACAGTGCCT
TCGCCCCCGCCTGGCGGCGCGCGCCACCGCCGCCTCAGCACTGAAGGCGCGCTGACGTCACTCGCCGGTC
CCCCGCAAACTCCCCTTCCCGGCCACCTTGGTCGCGTCCGCGCCGCCGCCGGCCCAGCCGGACCGCACCA
CGCGAGGCGCGAGATAGGGGGGCACGGGCGCGACCATCTGCGCTGCGGCGCCGGCGACTCAGCGCTGCCT
CAGTCTGCGGTGGGCAGCGGAGGAGTCGTGTCGTGCCTGAGAGCGCAGTCGAGAAGGTACCGGATCCTCT
AGAGTCGACTCCGGAATAACTTCGTATAGGATACTTTATACGAAGTTATGCAGAATGGTAGCTGGATTGT
AGCTGCTATTAGCAATATGAAACCTCTTAATAACTTCGTATAGCATACATTATACGAAGTTATGGCGCGC
CCTA
[648 nt withheld, positions 635-1282]
GAACTCGAAGCTTGAGCTTGAGATCTGAGTCCGGCCTGACTTCGCTGTCATCATTTGTACAAACTCTTCG
TAGTTTACCTGACCATCCCCATCGATGTCTGCTTCCCTGATCATTTCATCAACCTCTTCATCTGTTAACT
TCTCTCCAAGGTTTGTCATCACGTGGCGAAGCTCTGCTGCACTGATGTAGCCATTGCCATCCTTATCAAA
CACACCGAACGCTTCTCTAATTTCTTCTTCCGTGTCCCTGTAGCTCCCTTTTCTTGCCATCATTGTCAGG
AACTCAGGGAAGTCGATTGTGCCGTCACCGTCGGCATCTACTTCATTGATCATGTCCTGCAGCTCTGCTT
CTGTGGGGTTCTGCCCCAGAGACCGCATCACCGTCCCCAGCTCCTTGGTTGTTATTGTCCCATCCCCGTC
CTTGTCAAATAGGGAGAAAGCCTCTTTAAATTCTGCGATCTGCTCTTCAGTCAGTTGGTCCGGCAGGTTG
TACTCCAGCTTGTGCCCCAGGATGTTGCCGTCCTCCTTGAAGTCGATGCCCTTCAGCTCGATGCGGTTCA
CCAGGGTGTCGCCCTCGAACTTCACCTCGGCGCGGGTCTTGTAGTTGCCGTCGTCCTTGAAGAAGATGGT
GCGCTCCTGGATGTAGCCTTCGGGCATGGCGGACTTGAAGAAGTCGTGCTGCTTCATGTGGTCGGGGTAG
CGGCTGAAGCACTGCACGCCGTAGGTCAGGGTGGTCACGAGGGTGGGCCAGGGCACGGGCAGCTTGCCGG
TGGTGCAGATGAACTTCAGGGTCAGCTTGCCGTAGGTGGCATCGCCCTCACCCTCGCCGGACACGCTGAA
CTTGTGGCCGTTTACGTCGCCGTCCAGCTCGACCAGGATGGGCACCACCCCGGTGAACAGCTCCTCGCCC
TTGCTCACCATGCTCCCTCCGGTACCGCCCTTGTACAGCTCGTCCATGCCGAGAGTGATCCCGGCGGCGG
TCACGAACTCCAGCAGGACCATGTGATCGCGCTTCTCGTTGGGGTCTTTCGAAAGTTTGGACTGCACGCT
CAGGTAGTGGTTGTCGGGCAGCAGCACGGGGCCGTCGCCGATGGGGGTGTTCTGCTGGTAGTGGTAGGCG
AGCTGCACGCCGCCGTCCTCGATGTTGTGGCGGATCTTGAAGTTCGCCTTGATGCCGTTCTTCTGCTTGT
CGGCCTTGATATAGACGTTCTCGAGTGAGCTCAGCCGACCTATAGCTCTGACTGCGTGACCTGTCTTATT
CCACTTACGACGTGATGAGTCGACCATGGTGGCGAGATCCTTATCGTCATCGTCGTACAGATCCCGACCC
ATTTGCTGTCCACCAGTCATGCTAGCCATACCATGATGATGATGATGATGAGAACCCATGGTGGCGCTAG
CATAACTTCGTATAAAGTATCCTATACGAAGTTATTTGCCTTAACCCAGAAATTATCACTGTTATTCTTT
AGAATGGTGCAAAGAATAACTTCGTATAATGTATGCTATACGAAGTTATGAATTCGATATCAAGCTTATC
GATAATCAACCTCTGGATTACAAAATTTGTGAAAGATTGACTGGTATTCTTAACTATGTTGCTCCTTTTA
CGCTATGTGGATACGCTGCTTTAATGCCTTTGTATCATGCTATTGCTTCCCGTATGGCTTTCATTTTCTC
CTCCTTGTATAAATCCTGGTTGCTGTCTCTTTATGAGGAGTTGTGGCCCGTTGTCAGGCAACGTGGCGTG
GTGTGCACTGTGTTTGCTGACGCAACCCCCACTGGTTGGGGCATTGCCACCACCTGTCAGCTCCTTTCCG
GGACTTTCGCTTTCCCCCTCCCTATTGCCACGGCGGAACTCATCGCCGCCTGCCTTGCCCGCTGCTGGAC
AGGGGCTCGGCTGTTGGGCACTGACAATTCCGTGGTGTTGTCGGGGAAATCATCGTCCTTTCCTTGGCTG
CTCGCCTATGTTGCCACCTGGATTCTGCGCGGGACGTCCTTCTGCTACGTCCCTTCGGCCCTCAATCCAG
CGGACCTTCCTTCCCGCGGCCTGCTGCCGGCTCTGCGGCCTCTTCCGCGTCTTCGCCTTCGCCCTCAGAC
GAGTCGGATCTCCCTTTGGGCCGCCTCCCCGCATCGATACCGAGCGCTGCTCGAGAGATCTACGGGTGGC
ATCCCTGTGACCCCTCCCCAGTGCCTCTCCTGGCCCTGGAAGTTGCCACTCCAGTGCCCACCAGCCTTGT
CCTAATAAAATTAAGTTGCATCATTTTGTCTGACTAGGTGTCCTTCTATAATATTATGGGGTGGAGGGGG
GTGGTATGGAGCAAGGGGCAAGTTGGGAAGACAACCTGTAGGGCCTGCGGGGTCTATTGGGAACCAAGCT
GGAGTGCAGTGGCACAATCTTGGCTCACTGCAATCTCCGCCTCCTGGGTTCAAGCGATTCTCCTGCCTCA
GCCTCCCGAGTTGTTGGGATTCCAGGCATGCATGACCAGGCTCAGCTAATTTTTGTTTTTTTGGTAGAGA
CGGGGTTTCACCATATTGGCCAGGCTGGTCTCCAACTCCTAATCTCAGGTGATCTACCCACCTTGGCCTC
CCAAATTGCTGGGATTACAGGCGTGAACCACTGCTCCCTTCCCTGTCCTTCTGATTTTGTAGGTAACCAC
GTGCGGACCGAGCGGCCGCAGGAACCCCTAGTGATGGAGTTGGCCACTCCCTCTCTGCGCGCTCGCTCGC
TCACTGAGGCCGGGCGACCAAAGGTCGCCCGACGCCCGGGCTTTGCCCGGGCGGCCTCAGTGAGCGAGCG
AGCGCGCAGCTGCCTGCAGGGGCGCCTGATGCGGTATTTTCTCCTTACGCATCTGTGCGGTATTTCACAC
CGCATA
[95 nt withheld, positions 4159-4253]
T
[46 nt withheld, positions 4255-4300]
C
[141 nt withheld, positions 4302-4442]
CCTTTGACGTTGGAGTCCACGTTCTTT
[37 nt withheld, positions 4470-4506]
ACTCTATCTCGGGCTATTCTTTTGATTTATAAGGGATTTTGCCGATTTCGGTCTATTGGTTAAAAAATGA
GCTGATTTAACAAAAATTTAACGCGAATTTTAACAAAATATTAACGTTTACAATTTTATGGTGCACTCTC
AGTACAATCTGCTCTGATGCCGCATAGTTAAGCCAGCCCCGACACCCGCCAACACCCGCTGACGCGCCCT
GACGGGCTTGTCTGCTCCCGGCATCCGCTTACAGACAAGCTGTGACCGTCTCCGGGAGCTGCATGTGTCA
GAGGTTTTCACCGTCATCACCGAAACGCGCGAGACGAAAGGGCCTCGTGATACGCCTATTTTTATAGGTT
AATGTCATGATAATAATGGTTTCTTAGACGTCAGGTGGCACTTTTCGGGGAAATGTGCGCGGAACCCCTA
TTTGTTTATTTTTCTAAATACATTCAAATATGTATCCGCTCATGAGACAATAACCCTGATAAATGCTTCA
ATAATATTGAAAAAGGAAGAGTATGAGTATTCAACATTTCCGTGTCGCCCTTATTCCCTTTTTTGCGGCA
TTTTGCCTTCCTGTTTTTGCTCACCCAGAAACGCTGGTGAAAGTAAAAGATGCTGAAGATCAGTTGGGTG
CACGAGTGGGTTACATCGAACTGGATCTCAACAGCGGTAAGATCCTTGAGAGTTTTCGCCCCGAAGAACG
TTTTCCAATGATGAGCACTTTTAAAGTTCTGCTATGTGGCGCGGTATTATCCCGTATTGACGCCGGGCAA
GAGCAACTCGGTCGCCGCATACACTATTCTCAGAATGACTTGGTTGAGTACTCACCAGTCACAGAAAAGC
ATCTTACGGATGGCATGACAGTAAGAGAATTATGCAGTGCTGCCATAACCATGAGTGATAACACTGCGGC
CAACTTACTTCTGACAACGATCGGAGGACCGAAGGAGCTAACCGCTTTTTTGCACAACATGGGGGATCAT
GTAACTCGCCTTGATCGTTGGGAACCGGAGCTGAATGAAGCCATACCAAACGACGAGCGTGACACCACGA
TGCCTGTAGCAATGGCAACAACGTTGCGCAAACTATTAACTGGCGAACTACTTACTCTAGCTTCCCGGCA
ACAATTAATAGACTGGATGGAGGCGGATAAAGTTGCAGGACCACTTCTGCGCTCGGCCCTTCCGGCTGGC
TGGTTTATTGCTGATAAATCTGGAGCCGGTGAGCGTGGGTCTCGCGGTATCATTGCAGCACTGGGGCCAG
ATGGTAAGCCCTCCCGTATCGTAGTTATCTACACGACGGGGAGTCAGGCAACTATGGATGAACGAAATAG
ACAGATCGCTGAGATAGGTGCCTCACTGATTAAGCATTGGTAACTGTCAGACCAAGTTTACTCATATATA
CTTTAGATTGATTTAAAACTTCATTTTTAATTTAAAAGGATCTAGGTGAAGATCCTTTTTGATAATCTCA
TGACCAAAATCCCTTAACGTGAGTTTTCGTTCCACTGAGCGTCAGACCCCGTAGAAAAGATCAAAGGATC
TTCTTGAGATCCTTTTTTTCTGCGCGTAATCTGCTGCTTGCAAACAAAAAAACCACCGCTACCAGCGGTG
GTTTGTTTGCCGGATCAAGAGCTACCAACTCTTTTTCCGAAGGTAACTGGCTTCAGCAGAGCGCAGATAC
CAAATACTGTTCTTCTAGTGTAGCCGTAGTTAGGCCACCACTTCAAGAACTCTGTAGCACCGCCTACATA
CCTCGCTCTGCTAATCCTGTTACCAGTGGCTGCTGCCAGTGGCGATAAGTCGTGTCTTACCGGGTTGGAC
TCAAGACGATAGTTACCGGATAAGGCGCAGCGGTCGGGCTGAACGGGGGGTTCGTGCACACAGCCCAGCT
TGGAGCGAACGACCTACACCGAACTGAGATACCTACAGCGTGAGCTATGAGAAAGCGCCACGCTTCCCGA
AGGGAGAAAGGCGGACAGGTATCCGGTAAGCGGCAGGGTCGGAACAGGAGAGCGCACGAGGGAGCTTCCA
GGGGGAAACGCCTGGTATCTTTATAGTCCTGTCGGGTTTCGCCACCTCTGACTTGAGCGTCGATTTTTGT
GATGCTCGTCAGGGGGGCGGAGCCTATGGAAAAACGCCAGCAACGCGGCCTTTTTACGGTTCCTGGCCTT
TTGCTGGCCTTTTGCTCACATGTCCTGCAGGCAGCTGCGCGCTCGCTCGCTCACTGAGGCCGCCCGGGCG
TCGGGCGACCTTTGGTCGCCCGGCCTCAGTGAGCGAGCGAGCGCGCAGAGAGGGAGTGGCCAACTCCATC
ACTAGGGGTTCCTGCGGCCGCACGCGTGTGTCTAGAC
Features (pLannotate 1.2.2; 23 found; start..end, strand, type, name):
     21..468     +  promoter       hSyn promoter: human synapsin I promoter; confers neuron-specific expression (Kügler et al., 2003)
    482..499     +  misc_feature   MCS (fragment): pUC18/19 multiple cloning site
    506..539     +  protein_bind   lox2272: Cre-mediated recombination occurs in the 8-bp core sequence (GGATACTT). lox2272 sites are compatible with each other, but incompatible with loxP or loxN sites (Lee and Saito, 1988). Cre recombinase
    540..589     -  intron         β-globin intron (fragment): internally truncated intron from human β-globin
    590..623     +  protein_bind   loxP: Cre-mediated recombination occurs in the 8-bp core sequence (GCATACAT). Cre recombinase
    635..1282    -  CDS            RPL10A (sequence withheld): RL10A_HUMAN - Also known as NEDD6. Experimental evidence at protein level: Swiss-Prot protein existence level 1. Component of the large ribosomal subunit. From Homo sapiens (Human).
   1321..2671    -  CDS            GCaMP6m (fragment): improved fluorescent protein-based calcium sensor (Chen et al., 2013)
   2684..2717    -  protein_bind   lox2272: Cre-mediated recombination occurs in the 8-bp core sequence (GGATACTT). lox2272 sites are compatible with each other, but incompatible with loxP or loxN sites (Lee and Saito, 1988). Cre recombinase
   2718..2767    -  intron         β-globin intron (fragment): internally truncated intron from human β-globin
   2768..2801    -  protein_bind   loxP: Cre-mediated recombination occurs in the 8-bp core sequence (GCATACAT). Cre recombinase
   2802..2826    +  misc_feature   MCS (fragment): pBluescript multiple cloning site
   2826..3414    +  misc_feature   WPRE: woodchuck hepatitis virus posttranscriptional regulatory element
   3446..3922    +  polyA_signal   hGH poly(A) signal: human growth hormone polyadenylation signal
   3962..4102    +  repeat_region  AAV2 ITR: inverted terminal repeat of adeno-associated virus serotype 2 inverted
   4107..4158    -  misc_feature   bom (fragment): basis of mobility region from pBR322
   4177..4632    +  rep_origin     f1 ori (sequence partly withheld): f1 bacteriophage origin of replication; arrow indicates direction of (+) strand synthesis
   4633..4682    -  misc_feature   bom (fragment): basis of mobility region from pBR322
   4784..4819    -  CDS            rop (fragment): Rop protein, which maintains plasmids at low copy number; rop
   4914..5018    +  promoter       AmpR promoter: bla
   5019..5879    +  CDS            AmpR: β-lactamase; bla; confers resistance to ampicillin, carbenicillin, and related antibiotics
   6050..6638    +  rep_origin     ori: high-copy-number ColE1/pMB1/pBR322/pUC origin of replication
   6711..6738    +  repeat_region  AAV2 ITR (fragment): inverted terminal repeat of adeno-associated virus serotype 2 inverted
   6767..6794    +  repeat_region  AAV2 ITR (fragment): inverted terminal repeat of adeno-associated virus serotype 2 inverted
