[The description below was written by a language model from this plasmid's Addgene catalogue record and pLannotate feature annotations shown in this document.]
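Description:
pyc111m is an AAV transfer plasmid for neuron-specific, Cre-dependent expression of a ribosome-tethered calcium indicator. It was built by Gibson cloning into an existing AAV backbone. The plasmid is propagated in E. coli under ampicillin selection (AmpR with its bla promoter) from a ColE1/pUC-type origin, and it also carries an f1 phage origin. The catalogue lists it as low copy and grown in a recombination-deficient strain, which is typical for plasmids containing repeat-prone ITRs. One full AAV2 ITR is annotated downstream of the expression cassette. The upstream ITR appears only as two short fragments, which may reflect incomplete sequencing or annotation through this structured repeat rather than a real truncation.

Between the ITRs, the human synapsin I promoter drives a double-floxed inverted (DIO/FLEx) cassette. The coding sequence is GCaMP6m fused at its C-terminal end to the large-subunit ribosomal protein RPL10a, and it sits in antisense orientation relative to the promoter. It is flanked by pairs of lox2272 and loxP sites in opposing orientations. In cells expressing Cre, recombination between compatible sites inverts the cassette and then excises one site of each pair, locking the fusion in the sense orientation so it can be transcribed. A WPRE and the human growth hormone polyadenylation signal follow, enhancing transcript stability and 3′ processing. The catalogue gives the insert species as mouse, whereas the automated annotation matched RPL10A to the human protein; these orthologues are highly conserved.

Tethering GCaMP6m to ribosomes confines the sensor largely to the cell body. Packaged into AAV and delivered to Cre-expressing neurons, the construct supports soma-targeted calcium imaging in genetically defined populations with reduced neuropil signal.
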