Addgene plasmid #158779: pyc111m
Purpose: ribosome-tagged, Cre-dependent GCaMP for soma localization
Depositing lab: Jennifer Garrison & Zachary Knight. Depositing organization: Buck Institute. Publication: Soma-Targeted Imaging of Neural Circuits by Ribosome Tethering. Chen Y, Jang H, Spratt PWE, Kosar S, Taylor DE, Essner RA, Bai L, Leib DE, Kuo TW, Lin YC, Patel M, Subkhangulova A, Kato S, Feinberg EH, Bender KJ, Knight ZA, Garrison JL. Neuron. 2020 Jun 5. pii: S0896-6273(20)30351-2. doi: 10.1016/j.neuron.2020.05.005. PubMed 32574560.
Backbone
  Vector backbone: Addgene #50457
  Vector type: AAV
Growth in bacteria
  Bacterial resistance: Ampicillin, 100 μg/mL
  Growth temperature: 37°C
  Growth strain: NEB Stable
  Copy number: Low Copy
Gene/Insert
  Gene/Insert name: GCaMP6m-RPL10a
  Species: M. musculus (mouse)
  Cloning method: Gibson Cloning
Terms and licenses: Academic/Nonprofit Terms; Industry Terms: Not Available to Industry
How to cite: pyc111m was a gift from Jennifer Garrison & Zachary Knight (Addgene plasmid # 158779 ; http://n2t.net/addgene:158779 ; RRID:Addgene_158779)
